Addgene plasmid #43347: II-GAAA
Depositing lab: Chad Cowan & Kiran Musunuru. Depositing organization: Harvard University. Publication: A TALEN Genome-Editing System for Generating Human Stem Cell-Based Disease Models. Ding Q, Lee YK, Schaefer EA, Peters DT, Veres A, Kim K, Kuperwasser N, Motola DL, Meissner TB, Hendriks WT, Trevisan M, Gupta RM, Moisan A, Banks E, Friesen M, Schinzel RT, Xia F, Tang A, Xia Y, Figueroa E, Wann A, Ahfeldt T, Daheron L, Zhang F, Rubin LL, Peng LF, Chung RT, Musunuru K, Cowan CA. Cell Stem Cell. 2012 Dec 12. pii: S1934-5909(12)00645-5. doi: 10.1016/j.stem.2012.11.011. PubMed 23246482.
Backbone
  Vector backbone: pCRII-TOPO
  Backbone manufacturer: Invitrogen
  Backbone size w/o insert (bp): 3973
  Vector type: Bacterial Cloning
Growth in bacteria
  Bacterial resistance: Ampicillin and Kanamycin, 100 & 50 μg/mL
  Growth temperature: 37°C
  Growth strain: Top10
  Copy number: High Copy
Gene/Insert
  Gene/Insert name: II-GAAA
  Species: Synthetic
  Insert size (bp): 426
  Cloning method: TOPO Cloning
  Sequencing primers: 5′ T7; 3′ M13-rev
Terms and licenses: Academic/Nonprofit Terms; Industry Terms: Not Available to Industry
How to cite: II-GAAA was a gift from Chad Cowan & Kiran Musunuru (Addgene plasmid # 43347 ; http://n2t.net/addgene:43347 ; RRID:Addgene_43347)
