[The description below was written by a language model from this plasmid's Addgene catalogue record.]
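Description:
II-GAAA is a bacterial cloning plasmid built on the commercial pCRII-TOPO backbone (about 4 kb without insert), into which a 426 bp synthetic fragment was introduced by TOPO cloning. It is maintained as a high-copy plasmid in E. coli and carries both ampicillin and kanamycin resistance markers, as is standard for this backbone, so either or both drugs can be used for selection. The insert sits in the TOPO cloning site and can be read from either side using T7 and M13-reverse sequencing primers. The construct is not designed for expression in any host, and the record lists no promoter intended to drive the insert, no tags and no reporters.

The record does not spell out the content of the insert beyond its name, synthetic origin and size. The plasmid was deposited in connection with a TALEN genome-editing system developed for generating human stem cell-based disease models. In that context, the name plausibly denotes a pre-assembled block of TALE repeat modules, with "GAAA" indicating the four DNA bases recognised and "II" the position of that block within the assembled repeat array. A length of 426 bp is broadly consistent with four TALE repeats of roughly 100 bp each. This reading is an inference rather than a stated fact. On that reading, the plasmid would be one member of a library of storage vectors from which repeat multimers are taken and joined in order to build custom TALE DNA-binding domains. No feature table was provided, so the internal layout of the insert and any flanking assembly sites cannot be described.
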