>Addgene plasmid #43347 | II-GAAA | depositor partial sequence | sequence record 58612 | II-GAAA sequence 426 bps
CGTCTCGCTTAACCCCAGAGCAGGTCGTGGCAATCGCGAGCAATAACGGCGGAAAACAGGCTTTGGAAAC
GGTGCAGAGGCTCCTTCCAGTGCTGTGCCAAGCGCACGGACTCACCCCAGAGCAGGTCGTGGCAATCGCC
TCCAACATTGGCGGGAAACAGGCACTCGAGACTGTCCAGCGCCTGCTTCCCGTGCTGTGCCAAGCGCACG
GCCTCACCCCAGAGCAGGTCGTGGCAATCGCCTCCAACATTGGCGGGAAACAGGCACTCGAGACTGTCCA
GCGCCTGCTTCCCGTGCTGTGCCAAGCGCACGGATTAACCCCAGAGCAGGTCGTGGCAATCGCCTCCAAC
ATTGGCGGGAAACAGGCACTCGAGACTGTCCAGCGCCTGCTTCCCGTGCTGTGCCAAGCGCACGGGCTCA
GAGACG
