>Addgene plasmid #43347 | II-GAAA | addgene partial sequence | sequence record 62012 | M13-F20 5'-TGTAAAACGACGGCCAGT-3'
CTATAGGGCGAATTGGGCCCTCTAGATGCATGCTCGAGCGGCCGCCAGTGTGATGGATATCTGCAGAATT
CGCCCTTAGTATCTTTCCTGTGCCCACGTCTCTGAGCCCGTGCGCTTGGCACAGCACGGGAAGCAGGCGC
TGGACAGTCTCGAGTGCCTGTTTCCCGCCAATGTTGGAGGCGATTGCCACGACCTGCTCTGGGGTTAATC
CGTGCGCTTGGCACAGCACGGGAAGCAGGCGCTGGACAGTCTCGAGTGCCTGTTTCCCGCCAATGTTGGA
GGCGATTGCCACGACCTGCTCTGGGGTGAGGCCGTGCGCTTGGCACAGCACGGGAAGCAGGCGCTGGACA
GTCTCGAGTGCCTGTTTCCCGCCAATGTTGGAGGCGATTGCCACGACCTGCTCTGGGGTGAGTCCGTGCG
CTTGGCACAGCACTGGAAGGAGCCTCTGCACCGTTTCCAAAGCCTGTTTTCCGCCGTTATTGCTCGCGAT
TGCCACGACCTGCTCTGGGGTTAAGCGAGACGCGCTAGGACGGCATCTATATAAGGGCGAATTCCAGCAC
ACTGGCGGCCGTTACTAGTGGATCCGAGCTCGGTACCAAGCTTGGCGTAATCATGGTCATAGCTGTTTCC
TGTGTGAAATTGTTATCCGCTCACAATTCCACACAACATACGAGCCGGAAGCATAAAGTGTAAAGCCTGG
GGTGCCTAATGAGTGAGCTAACTCACATTAATTGCGTTGCGCTCACTGCCCGCTTTCCAGTCGGGAAACC
TGTCGTGCCAGCTGCATTAATGAATCGGCCAACGCGCGGGGAGAGGCGGTTTGCGTATTGGGCGCTCTTC
CGCTTCCTCGCTCACTGACTCGCTGCGCTCGGTCGTTCGGCTGCGGCGAGCGGTATCAGCTCACTCAAAG
GCGGTAATACGGTTATCCACAGAATCAGGGGATAACGCAGGAAAGAACATGTGAGCAAAAGGCCAGCAAA
AGGCCAGGAACCGTAAAA
